Addgene plasmid #70828: pFOSGE_COF1D08
Purpose: Gateway entry clone
Depositing lab: Alexander Stark. Depositing organization: Research Institute of Molecular Pathology (IMP). Publication: Transcriptional regulators form diverse groups with context-dependent regulatory functions. Stampfel G, Kazmar T, Frank O, Wienerroither S, Reiter F, Stark A. Nature. 2015 Nov 9. doi: 10.1038/nature15545. PubMed 26550828.
Backbone
  Vector backbone: pDONR221
  Backbone manufacturer: Invitrogen
  Backbone size w/o insert (bp): 4762
  Vector type: Gateway entry vector
Growth in bacteria
  Bacterial resistance: Kanamycin, 50 μg/mL
  Growth temperature: 37°C
  Growth strain: DH5alpha
  Copy number: High Copy
Gene/Insert
  Gene/Insert name: CG31904 (alt names: FBgn0260479; CG31904, FBtr0079501)
  Species: D. melanogaster (fly)
  Insert size (bp): 1209
  Entrez Gene: CG31904 (a.k.a. Dmel_CG31904, CG31904-PD, Dmel\CG31904, anon-WO0149848.5)
  Cloning method: Gateway Cloning
  Sequencing primers: 5′ M13-F20; 3′ M13R
Terms and licenses: Academic/Nonprofit Terms; Industry Terms: Not Available to Industry
How to cite: pFOSGE_COF1D08 was a gift from Alexander Stark (Addgene plasmid # 70828 ; http://n2t.net/addgene:70828 ; RRID:Addgene_70828)
