[The description below was written by a language model from this plasmid's Addgene catalogue record.]
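Description:
pFOSGE_COF1D08 is a Gateway entry clone built on the Invitrogen pDONR221 donor backbone and carrying the Drosophila melanogaster gene CG31904 (FlyBase gene FBgn0260479, transcript FBtr0079501) as an insert of about 1.2 kb. It is a high-copy bacterial plasmid propagated in E. coli under kanamycin selection. The insert was introduced by Gateway cloning. In a pDONR221-derived entry clone this normally means a BP recombination that replaces the donor vector's counter-selectable cassette and leaves the insert flanked by attL sites, although no feature table is provided here to confirm the exact sites or insert boundaries. M13 forward and reverse priming sites on either side of the cloning position are listed for sequence verification of the insert.

As an entry vector, the plasmid is not an expression construct. The record lists no promoter, tag or reporter associated with the insert, and entry clones generally carry none that would drive expression in a eukaryotic host. Its role is to act as a shuttle: an LR recombination reaction transfers the CG31904 sequence in a defined orientation into any compatible destination vector, which then supplies the promoter, fusion partners and host-specific selection markers. The associated publication concerns the context-dependent regulatory functions of transcriptional regulators, which suggests that this clone belongs to a collection of fly factor sequences intended for transfer into assay vectors. The record does not state the specific downstream destination vectors, whether the insert retains a stop codon, or what function CG31904 itself has.
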