>Addgene plasmid #70828 | pFOSGE_COF1D08 | depositor partial sequence | sequence record 126770 | insert
ATGAAGGGCATCTGCGGTGAGCAGCTCAACAATTGCATGCTCCTGGGCGACTGTGAGAATAGTGAACATG
GCACAGAACTGCCCGGTGATTTTATCGGGGAGCCAGTGGAAACGGAGTCCGGAGGCGGAATGGGCGGTAG
TCTGGCCCTAGCCGCCCGTCGTATCCGAAGCCGCCAGGTACACAGCATGGCCGTGCGAACGGGTAGTGCG
TATGATACCCTGGAGCGACCATATCGGCATGATAAATGTCGTGGTCGTTGGGCCAAATCGGCGGACTTTT
ACTTTGCCAGCTGCACACATGCCTTCAGTTCGCTGATCTTTTCGGAGCTCTCCACCTTTGGAATACTTCA
TGGCGGTTGGCTTTTGTTTATAATCGCCTACCTGATGGGAATGCTATTTTACTCGCTGCCAATATTTTTG
ATCCAAGCCTTTTTGGGACAGTTTTCAAGTTCTGGAACCATATCAGCATTTCGCGTGGCGCCAATATTTA
AAGGCATTGGCTACGCCATTCTGCTCCTCAATCTGGGAACGCTCACCTATTACAGTATAGCAGCTGTAGT
GCCCCTCATATATACCGTGAATTCAATACACCCAGTGATACCCTGGATGAGTTGCAACAATAGTTGGAAT
ACCCAGGAGTGTTCCTTGCACGAGAACTACGACGTCGATTTCGCCGTCGCCGTTATCTTCACCTTGGCCC
TCGCCATGGGCGTGCAGTCGTCTGTGATCCCCCTGCTGTCCCAGGTGGCTGGACATGGACTGTCCTACAC
CGCCGTTTCCGGACCCGCTGTGGTGGCCTCTCCCTGGGCCGTTCCCGCCGCCCACTGGCCTGCTGCCGTG
AACGTGGCTTCGTGGCCTCCGGCAGCGATCCACGCCGCCGCTCCTGCCGTGCTTGCTGCCCCTGCTCCCG
CTGTGGTTGCTGCTCATGCTCCCTCAGTCGTCGTGGCCCCAGTGGCTCACAGTGGCGTCTACACTGCCCA
GACCCGTGGTGCCATTCACACCGCTCCTCTGGCCGGACACATCCTCCATCAATGCCGCTCCCGCACCCGG
AACCTTGTAAGGAGTATACCGCCTTCAATCCCTTTGTCGATCGGACCATTGCCTCTGCCACGGATACTGC
CATTGATGGGGAAGTCGAACTTTAGACCCCTCAACACGTTATGTAAATACATTGTATATATAGCCATATA
TAGACAGGGTACTCGCACC
