>Addgene plasmid #70828 | pFOSGE_COF1D08 | addgene partial sequence | sequence record 130737 | M13-F20 5'-TGTAAAACGACGGCCAGT-3'
ATTTATTTTGACTGATAGTGACCTGTTCGTTGCAACAAATTGATGAGCAATGCTTTTTTATAATGCCAAC
TTTGTACAAAAAAGCAGGCTTCATGAAGGGCATCTGCGGTGAGCAGCTCAACAATTGCATGCTCCTGGGC
GACTGTGAGAATAGTGAACATGGCACAGAACTGCCCGGTGATTTTATCGGGGAGCCAGTGGAAACGGAGT
CCGGAGGCGGAATGGGCGGTAGTCTGGCCCTAGCCGCCCGTCGTATCCGAAGCCGCCAGGTACACAGCAT
GGCCGTGCGAACGGGTAGTGCGTATGATACCCTGGAGCGACCATATCGGCATGATAAATGTCGTGGTCGT
TGGGCCAAATCGGCGGACTTTTACTTTGCCAGCTGCACACATGCCTTCAGTTCGCTGATCTTTTCGGAGC
TCTCCACCTTTGGAATACTTCATGGCGGTTGGCTTTTGTTTATAATCGCCTACCTGATGGGAATGCTATT
TTACTCGCTGCCAATATTTTTGATCCAAGCCTTTTTGGGACAGTTTTCAAGTTCTGGAACCATATCAGCA
TTTCGCGTGGCGCCAATATTTAAAGGCATTGGCTACGCCATTCTGCTCCTCAATCTGGGAACGCTCACCT
ATTACAGTATAGCAGCTGTAGTGCCCCTCATATATACCGTGAATTCAATACACCCAGTGATACCCTGGAT
GAGTTGCAACAATAGTTGGAATACCCAGGAGTGTTCCTTGCACGAGAACTACGACGTCGATT
